Addgene plasmid #56133: FusionRed-Sit-N-15
Purpose: Localization: Golgi TGN, Excitation: 580, Emission: 608
Depositing lab: Michael Davidson. Depositing organization: Florida State University, Tallahassee. Publication: A monomeric red fluorescent protein with low cytotoxicity. Shemiakina II, Ermakova GV, Cranfill PJ, Baird MA, Evans RA, Souslova EA, Staroverov DB, Gorokhovatsky AY, Putintseva EV, Gorodnicheva TV, Chepurnykh TV, Strukova L, Lukyanov S, Zaraisky AG, Davidson MW, Chudakov DM, Shcherbo D. Nat Commun. 2012;3:1204. doi: 10.1038/ncomms2208. PubMed 23149748.
Backbone
  Vector backbone: FusionRed-N1
  Backbone size w/o insert (bp): 4750
  Vector type: Mammalian Expression
  Selectable markers: Neomycin (select with G418)
Growth in bacteria
  Bacterial resistance: Kanamycin, 50 μg/mL
  Growth temperature: 37°C
  Growth strain: DH5alpha
  Copy number: High Copy
Gene/Insert
  Gene/Insert name: Sit (alt name: NM_173216.2)
  Species: H. sapiens (human)
  Mutation: aa 1-45 of SiT
  Entrez Gene: ST6GAL1 (a.k.a. CDw75, SIAT1, ST6GalI, ST6N)
  Promoter: CMV
  Tag / fusion protein: FusionRed (C terminal on backbone)
  Cloning method: Unknown
  Sequencing primers: 5′ CMV-F; 3′ SV40pA-R
Terms and licenses: Academic/Nonprofit Terms; Industry Terms
Depositor comments: mKate2.7C = FusionRed. Excitation = 580; Emission = 608
How to cite: FusionRed-Sit-N-15 was a gift from Michael Davidson (Addgene plasmid # 56133 ; http://n2t.net/addgene:56133 ; RRID:Addgene_56133)
