[The description below was written by a language model from this plasmid's Addgene catalogue record.]
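Description:
FusionRed-Sit-N-15 is a mammalian expression plasmid built on the FusionRed-N1 backbone (about 4.75 kb without insert), designed to label the Golgi apparatus, specifically the trans-Golgi network, with a red fluorescent protein. It is maintained in E. coli as a high-copy plasmid under kanamycin selection, and it carries a neomycin resistance marker that allows G418 selection of transfected mammalian cells. No feature table accompanies the record, so the origin of replication and other backbone elements are not itemised. The use of an SV40 polyadenylation-region sequencing primer suggests an SV40 polyA signal lies downstream of the coding region.

The payload is a fusion driven by the CMV promoter, a strong constitutive promoter in most mammalian cell lines. The insert is a fragment of human ST6GAL1 (beta-galactoside alpha-2,6-sialyltransferase 1, "SiT") limited to amino acids 1–45. In this type II membrane protein, the N-terminal region generally includes the short cytoplasmic tail and the transmembrane signal-anchor, which are sufficient for Golgi retention, so the fragment acts as a targeting sequence rather than an active enzyme. FusionRed is fused to the C-terminus of this fragment, as is usual for an N1-type vector. The "15" in the name probably refers to linker length, but the record does not confirm this.

FusionRed, noted by the depositor as equivalent to mKate2.7C, is a monomeric red fluorescent protein described as having low cytotoxicity, with excitation at 580 nm and emission at 608 nm. The construct is typically used as a live-cell imaging marker for Golgi/TGN morphology and dynamics, or as a red organelle reference in multicolour colocalisation experiments.
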