>Addgene plasmid #56133 | FusionRed-Sit-N-15 | depositor partial sequence | sequence record 87040 | insert sequence
AATCCGCTAGCGCTACCGGACTCAGATCTCGAGCTCGCCACCATGATTCACACCAACCTGAAGAAAAAGT
TCAGCTGCTGCGTCCTGGTCTTTCTTCTGTTTGCAGTCATCTGTGTGTGGAAGGAAAAGAAGAAAGGGAG
TTACTATGATTCCTTTAAATTGCAAACCAAGGAATTCCTGCAGTCGACGGTACCGCGGGCCCGGGATCCA
CCGGTCGCCACCATGGTGAGCGAGCTGATTAAGGAGAACATGCCCATGAAGCTGTACATGGAGGGCACCG
TGAACAACCACCACTTCAAGTGCACATCCGAGGGCGAAGGCAAGCCCTACGAGGGCACCCAGACCATGAG
AATCAAGGTCGTCGAGGGCGGCCCTCTCCCCTTCGCCTTCGACATCCTGGCTACCAGCTTCATGTACGGC
AGCAGAACCTTCATCAAGCACCCTCCGGGCATCCCCGACTTCTTTAAGCAGTCCTTCCCTGAGGGCTTCA
CATGGGAGAGAGTCACCACATACGAAGACGGGGGCGTGCTGACCGCTACCCAGGACACCAGCCTCCAGGA
CGGCTGCCTCATCTACAACGTCAAGGTTAGAGGGGTGAACTTCCCAGCCAACGGCCCTGTGATGCAGAAG
AAAACACTCGGCTGGGAGGCCTCCACCGAGACGATGTACCCCGCTGACGGCGGCCTGGAAGGCGCATGTG
ACATGGCCCTGAAGCTCGTGGGCGGGGGCCACCTGATCTGCAACCTTGAGACCACATACAGATCCAAGAA
ACCCGCTACGAACCTCAAGATGCCCGGCGTCTACAACGTGGACCACAGACTGGAAAGAATCAAGGAGGCC
GACGATGAGACCTACGTCGAGCAGCACGAGGTGGCTGTGGCCAGATACTCTACTGGTGGCGCTGGTGATG
GAGGTAAATGAGCGGCCGCGACTCTAGATCATAATCAGCCATACCACATTT
