>Addgene plasmid #56133 | FusionRed-Sit-N-15 | addgene partial sequence | sequence record 117663 | mKate2-TurboRFP-R 5'-TGAAGTGGTGGTTGTTCACG-3'
TGTTCTCCTTAATCAGCTCGCTCACCATGGTGGCGACCGGTGGATCCCGGGCCCGCGGTACCGTCGACTG
CAGGAATTCCTTGGTTTGCAATTTAAAGGAATCATAGTAACTCCCTTTCTTCTTTTCCTTCCACACACAG
ATGACTGCAAACAGAAGAAAGACCAGGACGCAGCAGCTGAACTTTTTCTTCAGGTTGGTGTGAATCATGG
TGGCGAGCTCGAGATCTGAGTCCGGTAGCGCTAGCGGATCTGACGGTTCACTAAACCAGCTCTGCTTATA
TAGACCTCCCACCGTACACGCCTACCGCCCATTTGCGTCAATGGGGCGGAGTTGTTACGACATTTTGGAA
AGTCCCGTTGATTTTGGTGCCAAAACAAACTCCCATTGACGTCAATGGGGTGGAGACTTGGAAATCCCCG
TGAGTCAAACCGCTATCCACGCCCATTGATGTACTGCCAAAACCGCATCACCATGGTAATAGCGATGACT
AATACGTAGATGTACTGCCAAGTAGGAAAGTCCCATAAGGTCATGTACTGGGCATAATGCCAGGCGGGCC
ATTTACCGTCATTGACGTCAATAGGGGGCGTACTTGGCATATGATACACTTGATGTACTGCCAAGTGGGC
AGTTTACCGTAAATACTCCACCCATTGACGTCAATGGAAAGTCCCTATTGGCGTTACTATGGGAACATAC
GTCATTATTGACGTCAATGGGCGGGGGTCGTTGGGCGGTCAGCCAGGCGGGCCATTTACCGTAAGTTATG
TAACGCGGAACTCCATATATGGG
